>Addgene plasmid #204543 | pEGFP-C2-MVP | addgene full sequence | sequence record 403805 | Addgene NGS Result
TAGTTATTAATAGTAATCAATTACGGGGTCATTAGTTCATAGCCCATATATGGAGTTCCGCGTTACATAA
CTTACGGTAAATGGCCCGCCTGGCTGACCGCCCAACGACCCCCGCCCATTGACGTCAATAATGACGTATG
TTCCCATAGTAACGCCAATAGGGACTTTCCATTGACGTCAATGGGTGGAGTATTTACGGTAAACTGCCCA
CTTGGCAGTACATCAAGTGTATCATATGCCAAGTACGCCCCCTATTGACGTCAATGACGGTAAATGGCCC
GCCTGGCATTATGCCCAGTACATGACCTTATGGGACTTTCCTACTTGGCAGTACATCTACGTATTAGTCA
TCGCTATTACCATGGTGATGCGGTTTTGGCAGTACATCAATGGGCGTGGATAGCGGTTTGACTCACGGGG
ATTTCCAAGTCTCCACCCCATTGACGTCAATGGGAGTTTGTTTTGGCACCAAAATCAACGGGACTTTCCA
AAATGTCGTAACAACTCCGCCCCATTGACGCAAATGGGCGGTAGGCGTGTACGGTGGGAGGTCTATATAA
GCAGAGCTGGTTTAGTGAACCGTCAGATCCGCTAGCGCTACCGGTCGCCACCATGGTGAGCAAGGGCGAG
GAGCTGTTCACCGGGGTGGTGCCCATCCTGGTCGAGCTGGACGGCGACGTAAACGGCCACAAGTTCAGCG
TGTCCGGCGAGGGCGAGGGCGATGCCACCTACGGCAAGCTGACCCTGAAGTTCATCTGCACCACCGGCAA
GCTGCCCGTGCCCTGGCCCACCCTCGTGACCACCCTGACCTACGGCGTGCAGTGCTTCAGCCGCTACCCC
GACCACATGAAGCAGCACGACTTCTTCAAGTCCGCCATGCCCGAAGGCTACGTCCAGGAGCGCACCATCT
TCTTCAAGGACGACGGCAACTACAAGACCCGCGCCGAGGTGAAGTTCGAGGGCGACACCCTGGTGAACCG
CATCGAGCTGAAGGGCATCGACTTCAAGGAGGACGGCAACATCCTGGGGCACAAGCTGGAGTACAACTAC
AACAGCCACAACGTCTATATCATGGCCGACAAGCAGAAGAACGGCATCAAGGTGAACTTCAAGATCCGCC
ACAACATCGAGGACGGCAGCGTGCAGCTCGCCGACCACTACCAGCAGAACACCCCCATCGGCGACGGCCC
CGTGCTGCTGCCCGACAACCACTACCTGAGCACCCAGTCCGCCCTGAGCAAAGACCCCAACGAGAAGCGC
GATCACATGGTCCTGCTGGAGTTCGTGACCGCCGCCGGGATCACTCTCGGCATGGACGAGCTGTACAAGT
CCGGCCGGACTCAGATCTCGAGCTCAAGCTTCGAATTCATGGCAACTGAAGAGTTCATCATCCGCATCCC
CCCATACCACTATATCCATGTGCTGGACCAGAACAGCAACGTGTCCCGTGTGGAGGTCGGGCCAAAGACC
TACATCCGGCAGGACAATGAGAGGGTACTGTTTGCCCCCATGCGCATGGTGACCGTCCCCCCACGTCACT
ACTGCACAGTGGCCAACCCTGTGTCTCGGGATGCCCAGGGCTTGGTGCTGTTTGATGTCACAGGGCAAGT
TCGGCTTCGCCACGCTGACCTCGAGATCCGGCTGGCCCAGGACCCCTTCCCCCTGTACCCAGGGGAGGTG
CTGGAAAAGGACATCACACCCCTGCAGGTGGTTCTGCCCAACACTGCCCTCCATCTAAAGGCGCTGCTTG
ATTTTGAGGATAAAGATGGAGACAAGGTGGTGGCAGGAGATGAGTGGCTTTTCGAGGGACCTGGCACGTA
CATCCCCCGGAAGGAAGTGGAGGTCGTGGAGATCATTCAGGCCACCATCATCAGGCAGAACCAGGCTCTG
CGGCTCAGGGCCCGCAAGGAGTGCTGGGACCGGGACGGCAAGGAGAGGGTGACAGGGGAAGAATGGCTGG
TCACCACAGTAGGGGCGTACCTCCCAGCGGTGTTTGAGGAGGTTCTGGATTTGGTGGACGCCGTCATCCT
TACGGAAAAGACAGCCCTGCACCTCCGGGCTCGGCGGAACTTCCGGGACTTCAGGGGAGTGTCCCGCCGC
ACTGGGGAGGAGTGGCTGGTAACAGTGCAGGACACAGAGGCCCACGTGCCAGATGTCCACGAGGAGGTGC
TGGGGGTTGTGCCCATCACCACCCTGGGCCCCCACAACTACTGCGTGATTCTCGACCCTGTCGGACCGGA
TGGCAAGAATCAGCTGGGGCAGAAGCGCGTGGTCAAGGGAGAGAAGTCTTTTTTCCTCCAGCCAGGAGAG
CAGCTGGAACAAGGCATCCAGGATGTGTATGTGCTGTCGGAGCAGCAGGGGCTGCTGCTGAGGGCCCTGC
AGCCCCTGGAGGAGGGGGAGGATGAGGAGAAGGTCTCACACCAGGCTGGGGACCACTGGCTCATCCGCGG
ACCCCTGGAGTATGTGCCATCTGCCAAAGTGGAGGTGGTGGAGGAGCGCCAGGCCATCCCTCTAGACGAG
AACGAGGGCATCTATGTGCAGGATGTCAAGACCGGAAAGGTGCGCGCTGTGATTGGAAGCACCTACATGC
TGACCCAGGACGAAGTCCTGTGGGAGAAAGAGCTGCCTCCCGGGGTGGAGGAGCTGCTGAACAAGGGGCA
GGACCCTCTGGCAGACAGGGGTGAGAAGGACACAGCTAAGAGCCTCCAGCCCTTGGCGCCCCGGAACAAG
ACCCGTGTGGTCAGCTACCGCGTGCCCCACAACGCTGCGGTGCAGGTGTACGACTACCGAGAGAAGCGAG
CCCGCGTGGTCTTCGGGCCTGAGCTGGTGTCGCTGGGTCCTGAGGAGCAGTTCACAGTGTTGTCCCTCTC
AGCTGGGCGGCCCAAGCGTCCCCATGCCCGCCGTGCGCTCTGCCTGCTGCTGGGGCCTGACTTCTTCACA
GACGTCATCACCATCGAAACGGCGGATCATGCCAGGCTGCAACTGCAGCTGGCCTACAACTGGCACTTTG
AGGTGAATGACCGGAAGGACCCCCAAGAGACGGCCAAGCTCTTTTCAGTGCCAGACTTTGTAGGTGATGC
CTGCAAAGCCATCGCATCCCGGGTGCGGGGGGCCGTGGCCTCTGTCACTTTCGATGACTTCCATAAGAAC
TCAGCCCGCATCATTCGCACTGCTGTCTTTGGCTTTGAGACCTCGGAAGCGAAGGGCCCCGATGGCATGG
CCCTGCCCAGGCCCCGGGACCAGGCTGTCTTCCCCCAAAACGGGCTGGTGGTCAGCAGTGTGGACGTGCA
GTCAGTGGAGCCTGTGGATCAGAGGACCCGGGACGCCCTGCAACGCAGCGTCCAGCTGGCCATCGAGATC
ACCACCAACTCCCAGGAAGCGGCGGCCAAGCATGAGGCTCAGAGACTGGAGCAGGAAGCCCGCGGCCGGC
TTGAGCGGCAGAAGATCCTGGACCAGTCAGAAGCCGAGAAAGCTCGCAAGGAACTTTTGGAGCTGGAGGC
TCTGAGCATGGCCGTGGAGAGCACCGGGACTGCCAAGGCGGAGGCCGAGTCCCGTGCGGAGGCAGCCCGG
ATTGAGGGAGAAGGGTCCGTGCTGCAGGCCAAGCTAAAAGCACAGGCCTTGGCCATTGAAACGGAGGCTG
AGCTCCAGAGGGTCCAGAAGGTCCGAGAGCTGGAACTGGTCTATGCCCGGGCCCAGCTGGAGCTGGAGGT
GAGCAAGGCTCAGCAGCTGGCTGAGGTGGAGGTGAAGAAGTTCAAGCAGATGACAGAGGCCATAGGCCCC
AGCACCATCAGGGACCTTGCTGTGGCTGGGCCTGAGATGCAGGTAAAACTGCTCCAGTCCCTGGGCCTGA
AATCAACCCTCATCACCGATGGCTCCACTCCCATCAACCTCTTCAACACAGCCTTTGGGCTGCTGGGGAT
GGGGCCCGAGGGTCAGCCCCTGGGCAGAAGGGTGGCCAGTGGGCCCAGCCCTGGGGAGGGGATATCCCCC
CAGTCTGCTCAGGCCCCTCAAGCTCCTGGAGACAACCACGTGGTGCCTGTACTGCGCTAAAGATCCACCG
GATCTAGATAACTGATCATAATCAGCCATACCACATTTGTAGAGGTTTTACTTGCTTTAAAAAACCTCCC
ACACCTCCCCCTGAACCTGAAACATAAAATGAATGCAATTGTTGTTGTTAACTTGTTTATTGCAGCTTAT
AATGGTTACAAATAAAGCAATAGCATCACAAATTTCACAAATAAAGCATTTTTTTCACTGCATTCTAGTT
GTGGTTTGTCCAAACTCATCAATGTATCTTAACGCGTAAATTGTAAGCGTTAATATTTTGTTAAAATTCG
CGTTAAATTTTTGTTAAATCAGCTCATTTTTTAACCAATAGGCCGAAATCGGCAAAATCCCTTATAAATC
AAAAGAATAGACCGAGATAGGGT
[37 nt withheld, positions 4434-4470]
AAAGAACGTGGACTCCAACGTCAAAGG
[49 nt withheld, positions 4498-4546]
T
[91 nt withheld, positions 4548-4638]
G
[124 nt withheld, positions 4640-4763]
CAGGTGGCACTTTTCGGGGAAATGTGCGCGGAACCCCTATTTGTTTATTTTTCTAAATACATTCAAATAT
GTATCCGCTCATGAGACAATAACCCTGATAAATGCTTCAATAATATTGAAAAAGGAAGAGTCCTGAGGCG
GAAAGAACCAGCTGTGGAATGTGTGTCAGTTAGGGTGTGGAAAGTCCCCAGGCTCCCCAGCAGGCAGAAG
TATGCAAAGCATGCATCTCAATTAGTCAGCAACCAGGTGTGGAAAGTCCCCAGGCTCCCCAGCAGGCAGA
AGTATGCAAAGCATGCATCTCAATTAGTCAGCAACCATAGTCCCGCCCCTAACTCCGCCCATCCCGCCCC
TAACTCCGCCCAGTTCCGCCCATTCTCCGCCCCATGGCTGACTAATTTTTTTTATTTATGCAGAGGCCGA
GGCCGCCTCGGCCTCTGAGCTATTCCAGAAGTAGTGAGGAGGCTTTTTTGGAGGCCTAGGCTTTTGCAAA
GATCGATCAAGAGACAGGATGAGGATCGTTTCGCATGATTGAACAAGATGGATTGCACGCAGGTTCTCCG
GCCGCTTGGGTGGAGAGGCTATTCGGCTATGACTGGGCACAACAGACAATCGGCTGCTCTGATGCCGCCG
TGTTCCGGCTGTCAGCGCAGGGGCGCCCGGTTCTTTTTGTCAAGACCGACCTGTCCGGTGCCCTGAATGA
ACTGCAAGACGAGGCAGCGCGGCTATCGTGGCTGGCCACGACGGGCGTTCCTTGCGCAGCTGTGCTCGAC
GTTGTCACTGAAGCGGGAAGGGACTGGCTGCTATTGGGCGAAGTGCCGGGGCAGGATCTCCTGTCATCTC
ACCTTGCTCCTGCCGAGAAAGTATCCATCATGGCTGATGCAATGCGGCGGCTGCATACGCTTGATCCGGC
TACCTGCCCATTCGACCACCAAGCGAAACATCGCATCGAGCGAGCACGTACTCGGATGGAAGCCGGTCTT
GTCGATCAGGATGATCTGGACGAAGAGCATCAGGGGCTCGCGCCAGCCGAACTGTTCGCCAGGCTCAAGG
CGAGCATGCCCGACGGCGAGGATCTCGTCGTGACCCATGGCGATGCCTGCTTGCCGAATATCATGGTGGA
AAATGGCCGCTTTTCTGGATTCATCGACTGTGGCCGGCTGGGTGTGGCGGACCGCTATCAGGACATAGCG
TTGGCTACCCGTGATATTGCTGAAGAGCTTGGCGGCGAATGGGCTGACCGCTTCCTCGTGCTTTACGGTA
TCGCCGCTCCCGATTCGCAGCGCATCGCCTTCTATCGCCTTCTTGACGAGTTCTTCTGAGCGGGACTCTG
GGGTTCGAAATGACCGACCAAGCGACGCCCAACCTGCCATCACGAGATTTCGATTCCACCGCCGCCTTCT
ATGAAAGGTTGGGCTTCGGAATCGTTTTCCGGGACGCCGGCTGGATGATCCTCCAGCGCGGGGATCTCAT
GCTGGAGTTCTTCGCCCACCCTAGGGGGAGGCTAACTGAAACACGGAAGGAGACAATACCGGAAGGAACC
CGCGCTATGACGGCAATAAAAAGACAGAATAAAACGCACGGTGTTGGGTCGTTTGTTCATAAACGCGGGG
TTCGGTCCCAGGGCTGGCACTCTGTCGATACCCCACCGAGACCCCATTGGGGCCAATACGCCCGCGTTTC
TTCCTTTTCCCCACCCCACCCCCCAAGTTCGGGTGAAGGCCCAGGGCTCGCAGCCAACGTCGGGGCGGCA
GGCCCTGCCATAGCCTCAGGTTACTCATATATACTTTAGATTGATTTAAAACTTCATTTTTAATTTAAAA
GGATCTAGGTGAAGATCCTTTTTGATAATCTCATGACCAAAATCCCTTAACGTGAGTTTTCGTTCCACTG
AGCGTCAGACCCCGTAGAAAAGATCAAAGGATCTTCTTGAGATCCTTTTTTTCTGCGCGTAATCTGCTGC
TTGCAAACAAAAAAACCACCGCTACCAGCGGTGGTTTGTTTGCCGGATCAAGAGCTACCAACTCTTTTTC
CGAAGGTAACTGGCTTCAGCAGAGCGCAGATACCAAATACTGTTCTTCTAGTGTAGCCGTAGTTAGGCCA
CCACTTCAAGAACTCTGTAGCACCGCCTACATACCTCGCTCTGCTAATCCTGTTACCAGTGGCTGCTGCC
AGTGGCGATAAGTCGTGTCTTACCGGGTTGGACTCAAGACGATAGTTACCGGATAAGGCGCAGCGGTCGG
GCTGAACGGGGGGTTCGTGCACACAGCCCAGCTTGGAGCGAACGACCTACACCGAACTGAGATACCTACA
GCGTGAGCTATGAGAAAGCGCCACGCTTCCCGAAGGGAGAAAGGCGGACAGGTATCCGGTAAGCGGCAGG
GTCGGAACAGGAGAGCGCACGAGGGAGCTTCCAGGGGGAAACGCCTGGTATCTTTATAGTCCTGTCGGGT
TTCGCCACCTCTGACTTGAGCGTCGATTTTTGTGATGCTCGTCAGGGGGGCGGAGCCTATGGAAAAACGC
CAGCAACGCGGCCTTTTTACGGTTCCTGGCCTTTTGCTGGCCTTTTGCTCACATGTTCTTTCCTGCGTTA
TCCCCTGATTCTGTGGATAACCGTATTACCGCCATGCAT
Features (pLannotate 1.2.2; 15 found; start..end, strand, type, name):
     61..364     +  enhancer       CMV enhancer: human cytomegalovirus immediate early enhancer
    365..568     +  promoter       CMV promoter: human cytomegalovirus (CMV) immediate early promoter
    613..1329    +  CDS            EGFP: EGFP is a basic (constitutively fluorescent) green fluorescent protein published in 1996, derived from Aequorea victoria. It is reported to be a rapidly-maturing weak dimer with moderate acid sensitivity.
   1335..1368    +  misc_feature   MCS (fragment): multiple cloning site
   1369..4047    +  CDS            MVP: MVP_HUMAN - Also known as LRP. Experimental evidence at protein level: Swiss-Prot protein existence level 1. Required for normal vault structure. Vaults are multi-subunit structures that may act as scaffolds for proteins involved in signal transduction. Vaults may also play a role in nucleo-cytoplasmic transport. Down-regulates IFNG-mediated STAT1 signaling and subsequent activation of JAK. Down-regulates SRC activity and signaling through MAP kinases. From Homo sapiens (Human).
   4073..4157    +  CDS            large T antigen (fragment): large T antigen from SV40 (simian virus 40)
   4180..4301    +  polyA_signal   SV40 poly(A) signal: SV40 polyadenylation signal
   4335..4763    -  rep_origin     f1 ori (sequence partly withheld): f1 bacteriophage origin of replication; arrow indicates direction of (+) strand synthesis
   4790..4894    +  promoter       AmpR promoter: bla
   4896..5253    +  promoter       SV40 promoter: SV40 enhancer and early promoter
   5288..6082    +  CDS            NeoR/KanR: aminoglycoside phosphotransferase from Tn5; aph(3')-II (or nptII); confers resistance to neomycin, kanamycin, and G418 (Geneticin®)
   6103..6255    +  CDS            ble (fragment): BLE_KLEPN - Experimental evidence at protein level: Swiss-Prot protein existence level 1. Binding protein with a strong affinity to the bleomycin family of antibiotics. Binds to CL990; an antimitotic-antibiotic compound. From Klebsiella pneumoniae.
   6314..6361    +  polyA_signal   HSV TK poly(A) signal: herpes simplex virus thymidine kinase polyadenylation signal (Cole and Stacy, 1985)
   6452..6468    -  polyA_signal   bGH poly(A) signal (fragment): bovine growth hormone polyadenylation signal
   6690..7278    +  rep_origin     ori: high-copy-number ColE1/pMB1/pBR322/pUC origin of replication
