[The description below was written by a language model from this plasmid's Addgene catalogue record and pLannotate feature annotations shown in this document.]
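Description:
pEGFP-C2-MVP is a mammalian expression plasmid of about 7.4 kb, built on the pEGFP-C2 backbone, that produces human major vault protein (MVP, also known as LRP or VAULT1) fused at its N-terminus to EGFP. Transcription is driven by the human cytomegalovirus immediate early enhancer and promoter. The EGFP coding sequence comes first, followed by a short remnant of the multiple cloning site that acts as a linker, then the unmutated MVP open reading frame, and finally an SV40 polyadenylation signal. The insert was introduced by restriction cloning, but the record does not state which sites were used.

The plasmid is propagated in E. coli through a high-copy ColE1/pUC-type origin, and an f1 origin is also present for single-stranded DNA production. One NeoR/KanR (Tn5 aminoglycoside phosphotransferase) gene serves for selection in both hosts. A bacterial bla-type promoter drives it for kanamycin resistance in bacteria, and the adjacent SV40 enhancer/early promoter, paired with the HSV TK polyadenylation signal, allows G418 selection of transfected mammalian cells. The short annotated fragments of SV40 large T antigen, ble and the bGH poly(A) signal are most likely incidental matches to backbone sequence rather than functional elements.

MVP is the main structural component of vaults, large ribonucleoprotein particles, so the fusion allows vault assembly, localisation and turnover to be followed by fluorescence in living or fixed cells. The plasmid was deposited with a study of p62-dependent selective autophagy of the vault complex, which suggests use in tracking or pulling down tagged MVP in that setting.
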