Addgene plasmid #204543: pEGFP-C2-MVP
Purpose: Expresses EGFP-tagged MVP in mammalian cells
Depositing lab: Masaaki Komatsu. Publication: Integrated proteomics identifies p62-dependent selective autophagy of the supramolecular vault complex. Kurusu R, Fujimoto Y, Morishita H, Noshiro D, Takada S, Yamano K, Tanaka H, Arai R, Kageyama S, Funakoshi T, Komatsu-Hirota S, Taka H, Kazuno S, Miura Y, Koike M, Wakai T, Waguri S, Noda NN, Komatsu M. Dev Cell. 2023 May 9:S1534-5807(23)00191-0. doi: 10.1016/j.devcel.2023.04.015. PubMed 37192622.
Backbone
  Vector backbone: pEGFP-C2
  Vector type: Mammalian Expression
Growth in bacteria
  Bacterial resistance: Kanamycin, 50 μg/mL
  Growth temperature: 37°C
  Growth strain: DH5alpha
  Copy number: High Copy
Gene/Insert
  Gene/Insert name: MVP
  Species: H. sapiens (human)
  Mutation: None
  Entrez Gene: MVP (a.k.a. LRP, VAULT1)
  Cloning method: Restriction Enzyme; 5′ cloning site Unknown (unknown if destroyed); 3′ cloning site Unknown (unknown if destroyed)
Terms and licenses: Academic/Nonprofit Terms; Industry Terms: Not Available to Industry
How to cite: pEGFP-C2-MVP was a gift from Masaaki Komatsu (Addgene plasmid # 204543 ; http://n2t.net/addgene:204543 ; RRID:Addgene_204543)
